Addgene plasmid #138859: pPD545 ZF37x6-Compact_EYFP
Purpose: EYFP reporter vector for the ZF37x6-Compact promoter
Depositing lab: Joshua Leonard. Depositing organization: Northwestern University. Publication: The COMET toolkit for composing customizable genetic programs in mammalian cells. Donahue PS, Draut JW, Muldoon JJ, Edelstein HI, Bagheri N, Leonard JN. Nat Commun. 2020 Feb 7;11(1):779. doi: 10.1038/s41467-019-14147-5. PubMed 32034124.
Backbone
  Vector backbone: pPD540 Reporter Template v3
  Vector type: Mammalian Expression, Synthetic Biology
Growth in bacteria
  Bacterial resistance: Ampicillin, 100 μg/mL
  Growth temperature: 37°C
  Growth strain: DH5alpha
  Copy number: High Copy
Gene/Insert
  Gene/Insert name: ZF37x6-Compact
  Species: Synthetic
  Promoter: ZF37x6-Compact
  Cloning method: Restriction Enzyme; 5′ cloning site BglII (not destroyed); 3′ cloning site NheI (not destroyed)
  Sequencing primers: 5′ CGACACGGAAATGTTGAATAC; 3′ TAGAAGGCACAGTCGAGG
Terms and licenses: Academic/Nonprofit Terms; Industry Terms: Not Available to Industry
Depositor comments: Leonard Lab plasmid reference number: L1277
How to cite: pPD545 ZF37x6-Compact_EYFP was a gift from Joshua Leonard (Addgene plasmid # 138859 ; http://n2t.net/addgene:138859 ; RRID:Addgene_138859)
