[The description below was written by a language model from this plasmid's Addgene catalogue record and pLannotate feature annotations shown in this document.]
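Description:
pPD545 ZF37x6-Compact_EYFP is a small (about 4.3 kb) mammalian reporter plasmid from the COMET synthetic biology toolkit, built on the pPD540 Reporter Template v3 backbone. It is propagated in E. coli as a high-copy plasmid through a ColE1/pUC-type origin and selected with ampicillin via the AmpR (β-lactamase) gene and its native promoter. An f1 phage origin is also present, along with lac promoter/operator, CAP site and lacI remnants that appear to be leftovers from the parental cloning vector.

The payload is a synthetic, zinc-finger-responsive promoter, ZF37x6-Compact, inserted between retained BglII and NheI sites upstream of an EYFP coding sequence that is terminated by the bovine growth hormone polyadenylation signal. The name suggests six binding sites for the ZF37 zinc-finger domain in a compact spacing, although the annotation does not resolve the individual sites. It detects only a fragment of a minimal TATA-box promoter immediately upstream of EYFP, which is consistent with a design that has low basal activity and depends on a recruited transcription factor. In use, yellow fluorescence reports the activity of a cognate ZF37-based synthetic activator or repressor supplied from another construct, allowing promoter output to be quantified in transfected mammalian cells.

Downstream of the reporter, an SV40 early promoter and SV40 poly(A) signal flank only a short fragment of the ble (bleomycin/zeocin-family resistance) gene. The mammalian selection cassette therefore appears to be truncated, and the record lists no mammalian selectable marker, so the plasmid seems best suited to transient transfection.
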