Features (pLannotate 1.2.2; 16 found; start..end, strand, type, name):
    131..147     +  promoter       minP (fragment): minimal TATA-box promoter with low basal activity
    189..905     +  CDS            EYFP: EYFP is a basic (constitutively fluorescent) green/yellow fluorescent protein published in 1996, derived from Aequorea victoria. It is reported to be a very rapidly-maturing weak dimer with high acid sensitivity.
    959..1070    +  polyA_signal   bGH poly(A) signal: bovine growth hormone polyadenylation signal
   1187..1208    +  promoter       SV40 promoter (fragment): SV40 enhancer and early promoter
   1229..1657    +  rep_origin     f1 ori (sequence partly withheld): f1 bacteriophage origin of replication; arrow indicates direction of (+) strand synthesis
   1662..1684    +  promoter       SV40 promoter (fragment): SV40 enhancer and early promoter
   1685..1876    +  promoter       SV40 promoter: SV40 early promoter
   1903..2001    +  CDS            ble (fragment): BLE_KLEPN - Experimental evidence at protein level: Swiss-Prot protein existence level 1. Binding protein with a strong affinity to the bleomycin family of antibiotics. Binds to CL990; an antimitotic-antibiotic compound. From Klebsiella pneumoniae.
   1996..2117    +  polyA_signal   SV40 poly(A) signal: SV40 polyadenylation signal
   2190..2206    -  protein_bind   lac operator: The lac repressor binds to the lac operator to inhibit transcription in E. coli. This inhibition can be relieved by adding lactose or isopropyl-β-D-thiogalactopyranoside (IPTG). lac repressor encoded by lacI
   2214..2244    -  promoter       lac promoter: promoter for the E. coli lac operon
   2259..2280    -  protein_bind   CAP binding site: CAP binding activates transcription in the presence of cAMP. E. coli catabolite activator protein
   2293..2385    -  CDS            lacI (fragment): lac repressor; lacI; The lac repressor binds to the lac operator to inhibit transcription in E. coli. This inhibition can be relieved by adding lactose or isopropyl-β-D-thiogalactopyranoside (IPTG).
   2568..3156    -  rep_origin     ori: high-copy-number ColE1/pMB1/pBR322/pUC origin of replication
   3327..4187    -  CDS            AmpR: β-lactamase; bla; confers resistance to ampicillin, carbenicillin, and related antibiotics
   4188..4292    -  promoter       AmpR promoter: bla
>Addgene plasmid #138859 | pPD545 ZF37x6-Compact_EYFP | addgene full sequence | sequence record 322494 | Addgene NGS Result
GTGCCACCTGACGTCGACGGATCGGGAGATCTGCGAGGAGGACGTGACGCGAGAGGACGTGTGAGCTGAG
GACGTGGACTAAGAGGACGTGACGCGAGAGGACGTGTGAGCTGAGGACGTGAACGCTCTCTAGAGGGTAT
ATAATGGGGGCCACTAGTCTACTACCAGAGCTCATCGCTAGCGCCACCATGGTGAGCAAGGGCGAGGAGC
TGTTCACCGGGGTGGTGCCCATCCTGGTCGAGCTGGACGGCGACGTAAACGGCCACAAGTTCAGCGTGTC
CGGCGAGGGCGAGGGCGATGCCACCTACGGCAAGCTGACCCTGAAGTTCATCTGCACCACCGGCAAGCTG
CCCGTGCCCTGGCCCACCCTCGTGACCACCTTCGGCTACGGCCTGCAGTGCTTCGCCCGCTACCCCGACC
ACATGAAGCAGCACGACTTCTTCAAGTCCGCCATGCCCGAAGGCTACGTCCAGGAGCGCACCATCTTCTT
CAAGGACGACGGCAACTACAAGACCCGCGCCGAGGTGAAGTTCGAGGGCGACACCCTGGTGAACCGCATC
GAGCTGAAGGGCATCGACTTCAAGGAGGACGGCAACATCCTGGGGCACAAGCTGGAGTACAACTACAACA
GCCACAACGTCTATATCATGGCCGACAAGCAGAAGAACGGCATCAAGGTGAACTTCAAGATCCGCCACAA
CATCGAGGACGGCAGCGTGCAGCTCGCCGACCACTACCAGCAGAACACCCCCATCGGCGACGGCCCCGTG
CTGCTGCCCGACAACCACTACCTGAGCTACCAGTCCGCCCTGAGCAAAGACCCCAACGAGAAGCGCGATC
ACATGGTCCTGCTGGAGTTCGTGACCGCCGCCGGGATCACTCTCGGCATGGACGAGCTGTACAAGTAGGC
GGCCGCTCGAGTCTAGAGGGCCCGTTTAAACCCGCTGATCAGCCTCGACTGTGCCTTCTAGTTGCCAGCC
ATCTGTTGTTTGCCCCTCCCCCGTGCCTTCCTTGACCCTGGAAGGTGCCACTCCCACTGTCCTTTCCTAA
TAAAATGAGGAAATTGCATCGCATTGTCTGAGTAGGTGTCATTCTATTCTGGGGGGTGGGGTGGGGCAGG
ACAGCAAGGGGGAGGATTGGGAAGTCAATAGCAGGCATGCTGGGGATGCGGTGGGCTCTATGGCTTCTGA
GGCGGAAAGAACCAGCTGGGGCTCTAGGGGGTATCCCC
[124 nt withheld, positions 1229-1352]
C
[91 nt withheld, positions 1354-1444]
A
[49 nt withheld, positions 1446-1494]
CCTTTGACGTTGGAGTCCACGTTCTTT
[37 nt withheld, positions 1522-1558]
ACCCTATCTCGGTCTATTCTTTTGATTTATAAGGGATTTTGCCGATTTCGGCCTATTGGTTAAAAAATGA
GCTGATTTAACAAAAATTTAACGCGAATTAATTCTGTGGAATGTGTGTCAGTTAGGCTCAATTAGTCAGC
AACCATAGTCCCGCCCCTAACTCCGCCCATCCCGCCCCTAACTCCGCCCAGTTCCGCCCATTCTCCGCCC
CATGGCTGACTAATTTTTTTTATTTATGCAGAGGCCGAGGCCGCCTCTGCCTCTGAGCTATTCCAGAAGT
AGTGAGGAGGCTTTTTTGGAGGCCTAGGCTTTTGCAAAAAGCTCCCGGGAGCTTGTATATCCATTTTCGG
AGGTTGGGCTTCGGAATCGTTTTCCGGGACGCCGGCTGGATGATCCTCCAGCGCGGGGATCTCATGCTGG
AGTTCTTCGCCCACCCCAACTTGTTTATTGCAGCTTATAATGGTTACAAATAAAGCAATAGCATCACAAA
TTTCACAAATAAAGCATTTTTTTCACTGCATTCTAGTTGTGGTTTGTCCAAACTCATCAATGTATCTTAT
CATGTCTGTATACCGTCGACCTCTAGCTAGAGCTTGGCGTAATCATGGTCATAGCTGTTTCCTGTGTGAA
ATTGTTATCCGCTCACAATTCCACACAACATACGAGCCGGAAGCATAAAGTGTAAAGCCTGGGGTGCCTA
ATGAGTGAGCTAACTCACATTAATTGCGTTGCGCTCACTGCCCGCTTTCCAGTCGGGAAACCTGTCGTGC
CAGCTGCATTAATGAATCGGCCAACGCGCGGGGAGAGGCGGTTTGCGTATTGGGCGCTCTTCCGCTTCCT
CGCTCACTGACTCGCTGCGCTCGGTCGTTCGGCTGCGGCGAGCGGTATCAGCTCACTCAAAGGCGGTAAT
ACGGTTATCCACAGAATCAGGGGATAACGCAGGAAAGAACATGTGAGCAAAAGGCCAGCAAAAGGCCAGG
AACCGTAAAAAGGCCGCGTTGCTGGCGTTTTTCCATAGGCTCCGCCCCCCTGACGAGCATCACAAAAATC
GACGCTCAAGTCAGAGGTGGCGAAACCCGACAGGACTATAAAGATACCAGGCGTTTCCCCCTGGAAGCTC
CCTCGTGCGCTCTCCTGTTCCGACCCTGCCGCTTACCGGATACCTGTCCGCCTTTCTCCCTTCGGGAAGC
GTGGCGCTTTCTCATAGCTCACGCTGTAGGTATCTCAGTTCGGTGTAGGTCGTTCGCTCCAAGCTGGGCT
GTGTGCACGAACCCCCCGTTCAGCCCGACCGCTGCGCCTTATCCGGTAACTATCGTCTTGAGTCCAACCC
GGTAAGACACGACTTATCGCCACTGGCAGCAGCCACTGGTAACAGGATTAGCAGAGCGAGGTATGTAGGC
GGTGCTACAGAGTTCTTGAAGTGGTGGCCTAACTACGGCTACACTAGAAGAACAGTATTTGGTATCTGCG
CTCTGCTGAAGCCAGTTACCTTCGGAAAAAGAGTTGGTAGCTCTTGATCCGGCAAACAAACCACCGCTGG
TAGCGGTGGTTTTTTTGTTTGCAAGCAGCAGATTACGCGCAGAAAAAAAGGATCTCAAGAAGATCCTTTG
ATCTTTTCTACGGGGTCTGACGCTCAGTGGAACGAAAACTCACGTTAAGGGATTTTGGTCATGAGATTAT
CAAAAAGGATCTTCACCTAGATCCTTTTAAATTAAAAATGAAGTTTTAAATCAATCTAAAGTATATATGA
GTAAACTTGGTCTGACAGTTACCAATGCTTAATCAGTGAGGCACCTATCTCAGCGATCTGTCTATTTCGT
TCATCCATAGTTGCCTGACTCCCCGTCGTGTAGATAACTACGATACGGGAGGGCTTACCATCTGGCCCCA
GTGCTGCAATGATACCGCGAGATCCACGCTCACCGGCTCCAGATTTATCAGCAATAAACCAGCCAGCCGG
AAGGGCCGAGCGCAGAAGTGGTCCTGCAACTTTATCCGCCTCCATCCAGTCTATTAATTGTTGCCGGGAA
GCTAGAGTAAGTAGTTCGCCAGTTAATAGTTTGCGCAACGTTGTTGCCATTGCTACAGGCATCGTGGTGT
CACGCTCGTCGTTTGGTATGGCTTCATTCAGCTCCGGTTCCCAACGATCAAGGCGAGTTACATGATCCCC
CATGTTGTGCAAAAAAGCGGTTAGCTCCTTCGGTCCTCCGATCGTTGTCAGAAGTAAGTTGGCCGCAGTG
TTATCACTCATGGTTATGGCAGCACTGCATAATTCTCTTACTGTCATGCCATCCGTAAGATGCTTTTCTG
TGACTGGTGAGTACTCAACCAAGTCATTCTGAGAATAGTGTATGCGGCGACCGAGTTGCTCTTGCCCGGC
GTCAATACGGGATAATACCGCGCCACATAGCAGAACTTTAAAAGTGCTCATCATTGGAAAACGTTCTTCG
GGGCGAAAACTCTCAAGGATCTTACCGCTGTTGAGATCCAGTTCGATGTAACCCACTCGTGCACCCAACT
GATCTTCAGCATCTTTTACTTTCACCAGCGTTTCTGGGTGAGCAAAAACAGGAAGGCAAAATGCCGCAAA
AAAGGGAATAAGGGCGACACGGAAATGTTGAATACTCATACTCTTCCTTTTTCAATATTATTGAAGCATT
TATCAGGGTTATTGTCTCATGAGCGGATACATATTTGAATGTATTTAGAAAAATAAACAAATAGGGGTTC
CGCGCACATTTCCCCGAAAA
