>Addgene plasmid #138859 | pPD545 ZF37x6-Compact_EYFP | depositor partial sequence | sequence record 268385 | ZF37x6-Compact promoter
AGATCTGCGAGGAGGACGTGACGCGAGAGGACGTGTGAGCTGAGGACGTGGACTAAGAGGACGTGACGCG
AGAGGACGTGTGAGCTGAGGACGTGAACGCTCTCTAGAGGGTATATAATGGGGGCCACTAGTCTACTACC
AGAGCTCATCGCTAGC
